Addgene plasmid #130071: pRDAX-137 N-Tag GFP[1] L32 GCNZipper mCherry
Purpose: PPI (BiFC/TriFC) assay vector
Depositing lab: Gary Lewin. Depositing organization: Max-Delbrueck-Centrum fuer Molekulare Medizin (MDC).
Backbone
  Vector backbone: custom built
  Vector type: Mammalian Expression
Growth in bacteria
  Bacterial resistance: Ampicillin, 100 μg/mL
  Growth temperature: 37°C
  Growth strain: DH5alpha
  Copy number: High Copy
Gene/Insert
  Gene/Insert name: GCN Zipper
  Species: M. musculus (mouse)
  Cloning method: Restriction Enzyme; 5′ cloning site unknown (unknown if destroyed); 3′ cloning site unknown (unknown if destroyed)
Terms and licenses: Academic/Nonprofit Terms; Industry Terms: Not Available to Industry
How to cite: pRDAX-137 N-Tag GFP[1] L32 GCNZipper mCherry was a gift from Gary Lewin (Addgene plasmid # 130071 ; http://n2t.net/addgene:130071 ; RRID:Addgene_130071)
