[The description below was written by a language model from this plasmid's Addgene catalogue record and pLannotate feature annotations shown in this document.]
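Description:
pRDAX-137 N-Tag GFP[1] L32 GCNZipper mCherry is a custom-built mammalian expression plasmid of about 6.2 kb, designed as a component of a protein–protein interaction assay based on bimolecular or trimolecular fluorescence complementation (BiFC/TriFC). It is maintained in E. coli through a high-copy ColE1/pUC-type origin and selected with ampicillin via the β-lactamase gene and its native promoter.

Expression in mammalian cells is driven by the human CMV immediate-early enhancer and promoter, followed by a chimeric β-globin/immunoglobulin intron that promotes efficient transcript processing. The first open reading frame begins with a very short segment annotated as a TagGFP2 fragment, consistent with the "GFP[1]" N-terminal tag in the name, that is, a small split fluorescent protein piece that is non-fluorescent alone. The "L32" in the name presumably denotes a linker, though this is not annotated. Downstream sits a GCN4-derived leucine zipper, a dimerising coiled coil commonly used as a positive-control interaction module. The catalogue lists the insert species as mouse, whereas the feature table matches the zipper to yeast GCN4; the record does not resolve this discrepancy.

An EMCV IRES2 element then allows cap-independent translation of mCherry from the same transcript, so red fluorescence marks transfected cells and can serve to normalise the green complementation signal. The 3′ region contains a second copy of the chimeric intron, a WPRE to enhance transcript stability and expression, and a bGH polyadenylation signal, with a further rabbit β-globin poly(A) region and a T3 promoter downstream. The plasmid would be co-expressed with partners carrying the complementary fluorescent protein fragments, which the record does not specify.
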