Features (pLannotate 1.2.2; 17 found; start..end, strand, type, name):
    155..532     +  enhancer       CMV enhancer: human cytomegalovirus immediate early enhancer
    534..733     +  promoter       CMV promoter: human cytomegalovirus (CMV) immediate early promoter
    872..1004    +  intron         chimeric intron: chimera between introns from human β-globin and immunoglobulin heavy chain genes
   1041..1064    +  CDS            TagGFP2 (fragment): monomeric green fluorescent protein, also known as mTagGFP mammalian codon-optimized
   1181..1321    +  CDS            GCN4 (fragment): GCN4_YEAST - Also known as AAS101 From Saccharomyces cerevisiae (strain ATCC 204508 / S288c) (Baker's yeast).
   1338..1924    +  misc_feature   IRES2: internal ribosome entry site (IRES) of the encephalomyocarditis virus (EMCV)
   1925..2632    +  CDS            mCherry: mCherry is a basic (constitutively fluorescent) red fluorescent protein published in 2004, derived from Discosoma sp.. It is reported to be a very rapidly-maturing monomer with low acid sensitivity.
   2681..2813    +  intron         chimeric intron: chimera between introns from human β-globin and immunoglobulin heavy chain genes
   2822..3410    +  misc_feature   WPRE: woodchuck hepatitis virus posttranscriptional regulatory element
   3414..3430    +  misc_feature   MCS (fragment): pUC18/19 multiple cloning site
   3443..3554    +  polyA_signal   bGH poly(A) signal: bovine growth hormone polyadenylation signal
   3650..3668    -  promoter       T3 promoter: promoter for bacteriophage T3 RNA polymerase
   3727..3801    +  CDS            HBB (fragment): HBB_PONPY - Experimental evidence at transcript level: Swiss-Prot protein existence level 2. Involved in oxygen transport from the lung to the various peripheral tissues. From Pongo pygmaeus (Bornean orangutan).
   3872..3927    +  polyA_signal   β-globin poly(A) signal: rabbit β-globin polyadenylation signal (Gil and Proudfoot, 1987)
   4306..4894    -  rep_origin     ori: high-copy-number ColE1/pMB1/pBR322/pUC origin of replication
   5065..5925    -  CDS            AmpR: β-lactamase; bla; confers resistance to ampicillin, carbenicillin, and related antibiotics
   5926..6030    -  promoter       AmpR promoter: bla
>Addgene plasmid #130071 | pRDAX-137 N-Tag GFP[1] L32 GCNZipper mCherry | depositor full sequence | sequence record 249449 | Full Sequence
GCCTGCCTCCAGGCCTCAATATTGGCCATTAGCCATATTATTCATTGGTTATATAGCATAAATCAATATT
GGCTATTGGCCATTGCATACGTTGTATCTATATCATAATATGTACATTTATATTGGCTCATGTCCAATAT
GACCGCCATGTTGGCATTGATTATTGACTAGTTATTAATAGTAATCAATTACGGGGTCATTAGTTCATAG
CCCATATATGGAGTTCCGCGTTACATAACTTACGGTAAATGGCCCGCCTGGCTGACCGCCCAACGACCCC
CGCCCATTGACGTCAATAATGACGTATGTTCCCATAGTAACGCCAATAGGGACTTTCCATTGACGTCAAT
GGGTGGAGTATTTACGGTAAACTGCCCACTTGGCAGTACATCAAGTGTATCATATGCCAAGTCCGCCCCC
TATTGACGTCAATGACGGTAAATGGCCCGCCTGGCATTATGCCCAGTACATGACCTTACGGGACTTTCCT
ACTTGGCAGTACATCTACGTATTAGTCATCGCTATTACCATGGTGATGCGGTTTTGGCAGTACACCAATG
GGCGTGGATAGCGGTTTGACTCACGGGGATTTCCAAGTCTCCACCCCATTGACGTCAATGGGAGTTTGTT
TTGGCACCAAAATCAACGGGACTTTCCAAAATGTCGTAATAACCCCGCCCCGTTGACGCAAATGGGCGGT
AGGCGTGTACGGTGGGAGGTCTATATAAGCAGAGCTCGTTTAGTGAACCGTCAGATCACTAGAAGCTTTA
TTGCGGTAGTTTATCACAGTTAAATTGCTAACGCAGTCAGTGCTTCTGACACAACAGTCTCGAACTTAAG
CTGCAGAAGTTGGTCGTGAGGCACTGGGCAGGTAAGTATCAAGGTTACAAGACAGGTTTAAGGAGACCAA
TAGAAACTGGGCTTGTCGAGACAGAGAAGACTCTTGCGTTTCTGATAGGCACCTATTGGTCTTACTGACA
TCCACTTTGCCTTTCTCTCCACAGGTGTCCACTCCCAGGCCACCATGGATCTGCCTGATGACCACTACCT
GAGCACACAGACCATCCTCTCCAAGGACCTTAACGACGTGGGTGGCGGAGGGAGCGAAGGCGGCGGATCC
GGAGGGCCTGGCTCTGGCGGAGAGGGGAGCGCTGGAGGCGGGTCAGCCGGTGGTGGGAGTAACACTGAAG
CCGCCAGGCGTTCTCGTGCGAGAAAGTTGCAAAGAATGAAACAACTTGAAGACAAGGTTGAAGAATTGCT
TTCGAAAAATTATCACTTGGAAAATGAGGTTGCCAGATTAAAGAAATTAGTTGGCGAACGCTAAGAATTC
AGATCCGCCCCTCTCCCTCCCCCCCCCCTAACGTTACTGGCCGAAGCCGCTTGGAATAAGGCCGGTGTGC
GTTTGTCTATATGTTATTTTCCACCATATTGCCGTCTTTTGGCAATGTGAGGGCCCGGAAACCTGGCCCT
GTCTTCTTGACGAGCATTCCTAGGGGTCTTTCCCCTCTCGCCAAAGGAATGCAAGGTCTGTTGAATGTCG
TGAAGGAAGCAGTTCCTCTGGTAGCTTCTTGAAGACAAACAACGTCTGTAGCGACCCTTTGCAGGCAGCG
GAACCCCCCACCTGGCGACAGGTGCCTCTGCGGCCAAAAGCCACGTGTATAAGATACACCTGCAAAGGCG
GCACAACCCCAGTGCCACGTTGTGAGTTGGATAGTTGTGGAAAGAGTCAAATGGCTCTCCTCAAGCGTAT
TCAACAAGGGGCTGAAGGATGCCCAGAAGGTACCCCATTGTATGGGATCTGATCTGGGGCCTCGGTACAC
ATGCTTTACATGTGTTTAGTCGAGGTTAAAAAAACGTCTAGGCCCCCCGAACCACGGGGACGTGGTTTTC
CTTTGAAAAACACGATGATAATATGGCCACAACCATGGTGAGCAAGGGCGAGGAGGATAACATGGCCATC
ATCAAGGAGTTCATGCGCTTCAAGGTGCACATGGAGGGCTCCGTGAACGGCCACGAGTTCGAGATCGAGG
GCGAGGGCGAGGGCCGCCCCTACGAGGGCACCCAGACCGCCAAGCTGAAGGTGACCAAGGGTGGCCCCCT
GCCCTTCGCCTGGGACATCCTGTCCCCTCAGTTCATGTACGGCTCCAAGGCCTACGTGAAGCACCCCGCC
GACATCCCCGACTACTTGAAGCTGTCCTTCCCCGAGGGCTTCAAGTGGGAGCGCGTGATGAACTTCGAGG
ACGGCGGCGTGGTGACCGTGACCCAGGACTCCTCCCTGCAGGACGGCGAGTTCATCTACAAGGTGAAGCT
GCGCGGCACCAACTTCCCCTCCGACGGCCCCGTAATGCAGAAGAAGACCATGGGCTGGGAGGCCTCCTCC
GAGCGGATGTACCCCGAGGACGGCGCCCTGAAGGGCGAGATCAAGCAGAGGCTGAAGCTGAAGGACGGCG
GCCACTACGACGCTGAGGTCAAGACCACCTACAAGGCCAAGAAGCCCGTGCAGCTGCCCGGCGCCTACAA
CGTCAACATCAAGTTGGACATCACCTCCCACAACGAGGACTACACCATCGTGGAACAGTACGAACGCGCC
GAGGGCCGCCACTCCACCGGCGGCATGGACGAGCTGTACAAGTAAACCGGTGCTCGAGGTACCGATGAAT
AGCTAAGGTCGAGGCCGCAGGTAAGTATCAAGGTTACAAGACAGGTTTAAGGAGACCAATAGAAACTGGG
CTTGTCGAGACAGAGAAGACTCTTGCGTTTCTGATAGGCACCTATTGGTCTTACTGACATCCACTTTGCC
TTTCTCTCCACAGGTGTCGACAATCAACCTCTGGATTACAAAATTTGTGAAAGATTGACTGGTATTCTTA
ACTATGTTGCTCCTTTTACGCTATGTGGATACGCTGCTTTAATGCCTTTGTATCATGCTATTGCTTCCCG
TATGGCTTTCATTTTCTCCTCCTTGTATAAATCCTGGTTGCTGTCTCTTTATGAGGAGTTGTGGCCCGTT
GTCAGGCAACGTGGCGTGGTGTGCACTGTGTTTGCTGACGCAACCCCCACTGGTTGGGGCATTGCCACCA
CCTGTCAGCTCCTTTCCGGGACTTTCGCTTTCCCCCTCCCTATTGCCACGGCGGAACTCATCGCCGCCTG
CCTTGCCCGCTGCTGGACAGGGGCTCGGCTGTTGGGCACTGACAATTCCGTGGTGTTGTCGGGGAAGCTG
ACGTCCTTTCCATGGCTGCTCGCCTGTGTTGCCACCTGGATTCTGCGCGGGACGTCCTTCTGCTACGTCC
CTTCGGCCCTCAATCCAGCGGACCTTCCTTCCCGCGGCCTGCTGCCGGCTCTGCGGCCTCTTCCGCGTCT
TCGCCTTCGCCCTCAGACGAGTCGGATCTCCCTTTGGGCCGCCTCCCCGCCTGGAATTCGAGCTCGGTAC
GATCAGCCTCGACTGTGCCTTCTAGTTGCCAGCCATCTGTTGTTTGCCCCTCCCCCGTGCCTTCCTTGAC
CCTGGAAGGTGCCACTCCCACTGTCCTTTCCTAATAAAATGAGGAAATTGCATCGCATTGTCTGAGTAGG
TGTCATTCTATTCTGGGGGGTGGGGTGGGGCAGGACAGCAAGGGGGAGGATTGGGAAGACAATAGCCCAG
CTTTTGTTCCCTTTAGTGAGGGTTAATTGCGCGCTTGGCGTAATCATGGTCATAGCTGTTTCCTGTGTGA
AATTGTTATCCGCTAATTCACTCCTCAGGTGCAGGCTGCCTATCAGAAGGTGGTGGCTGGTGTGGCCAAT
GCCCTGGCTCACAAATACCACTGAGATCTTTTTCCCTCTGCCAAAAATTATGGGGACATCATGAAGCCCC
TTGAGCATCTGACTTCTGGCTAATAAAGGAAATTTATTTTCATTGCAATAGTGTGTTGGAATTTTTTGTG
TCTCTCACTCGGAAGGACATATGGGAGGGCAAATCATTTAAAACATCAGAATGAGTATTTGGTTTAGAGT
TTGGCAACATATGCCCATATGCTGGCTGCCATGAACAAAGGTTGGCTATAAAGAGGTCATCAGTATATGA
AACAGCCCCCTGCTGTCCATTCCTTATTCCATAGAAAAGCCTTGACTTGAGGTTAGATTTTTTTTATATT
TTGTTTTGTGTTATTTTTTTCTTTAACATCCCTAAAATTTTCCTTACATGTTTTACTAGCCAGATTTTTC
CTCCTCTCCTGACTACTCCCAGTCATAGCTGTCCCTCTTCTCTTATGGAGATCGGCCGGCCGCCGGCGTC
GACGCGCGCGGCCGCGGCGCGCCGTTGCTGGCGTTTTTCCATAGGCTCCGCCCCCCTGACGAGCATCACA
AAAATCGACGCTCAAGTCAGAGGTGGCGAAACCCGACAGGACTATAAAGATACCAGGCGTTTCCCCCTGG
AAGCTCCCTCGTGCGCTCTCCTGTTCCGACCCTGCCGCTTACCGGATACCTGTCCGCCTTTCTCCCTTCG
GGAAGCGTGGCGCTTTCTCATAGCTCACGCTGTAGGTATCTCAGTTCGGTGTAGGTCGTTCGCTCCAAGC
TGGGCTGTGTGCACGAACCCCCCGTTCAGCCCGACCGCTGCGCCTTATCCGGTAACTATCGTCTTGAGTC
CAACCCGGTAAGACACGACTTATCGCCACTGGCAGCAGCCACTGGTAACAGGATTAGCAGAGCGAGGTAT
GTAGGCGGTGCTACAGAGTTCTTGAAGTGGTGGCCTAACTACGGCTACACTAGAAGAACAGTATTTGGTA
TCTGCGCTCTGCTGAAGCCAGTTACCTTCGGAAAAAGAGTTGGTAGCTCTTGATCCGGCAAACAAACCAC
CGCTGGTAGCGGTGGTTTTTTTGTTTGCAAGCAGCAGATTACGCGCAGAAAAAAAGGATCTCAAGAAGAT
CCTTTGATCTTTTCTACGGGGTCTGACGCTCAGTGGAACGAAAACTCACGTTAAGGGATTTTGGTCATGA
GATTATCAAAAAGGATCTTCACCTAGATCCTTTTAAATTAAAAATGAAGTTTTAAATCAATCTAAAGTAT
ATATGAGTAAACTTGGTCTGACAGTTACCAATGCTTAATCAGTGAGGCACCTATCTCAGCGATCTGTCTA
TTTCGTTCATCCATAGTTGCCTGACTCCCCGTCGTGTAGATAACTACGATACGGGAGGGCTTACCATCTG
GCCCCAGTGCTGCAATGATACCGCGAGACCCACGCTCACCGGCTCCAGATTTATCAGCAATAAACCAGCC
AGCCGGAAGGGCCGAGCGCAGAAGTGGTCCTGCAACTTTATCCGCCTCCATCCAGTCTATTAATTGTTGC
CGGGAAGCTAGAGTAAGTAGTTCGCCAGTTAATAGTTTGCGCAACGTTGTTGCCATTGCTACAGGCATCG
TGGTGTCACGCTCGTCGTTTGGTATGGCTTCATTCAGCTCCGGTTCCCAACGATCAAGGCGAGTTACATG
ATCCCCCATGTTGTGCAAAAAAGCGGTTAGCTCCTTCGGTCCTCCGATCGTTGTCAGAAGTAAGTTGGCC
GCAGTGTTATCACTCATGGTTATGGCAGCACTGCATAATTCTCTTACTGTCATGCCATCCGTAAGATGCT
TTTCTGTGACTGGTGAGTACTCAACCAAGTCATTCTGAGAATAGTGTATGCGGCGACCGAGTTGCTCTTG
CCCGGCGTCAATACGGGATAATACCGCGCCACATAGCAGAACTTTAAAAGTGCTCATCATTGGAAAACGT
TCTTCGGGGCGAAAACTCTCAAGGATCTTACCGCTGTTGAGATCCAGTTCGATGTAACCCACTCGTGCAC
CCAACTGATCTTCAGCATCTTTTACTTTCACCAGCGTTTCTGGGTGAGCAAAAACAGGAAGGCAAAATGC
CGCAAAAAAGGGAATAAGGGCGACACGGAAATGTTGAATACTCATACTCTTCCTTTTTCAATATTATTGA
AGCATTTATCAGGGTTATTGTCTCATGAGCGGATACATATTTGAATGTATTTAGAAAAATAAACAAATAG
GGGTTCCGCGCACATTTCCCCGAAAAGTGCCACCTGACGTCTAAGAAACCATTATTATCATGACATTAAC
CTATAAAAATAGGCGTATCACGAGGCCCTTTCGTCTACGCGCGCGCCGGCGGCGCGCCGTCGACGGCCGG
CCGCGGCCGC
